>Addgene plasmid #182321 | pcDNA3-Lyn-μDpTT | addgene full sequence | sequence record 362887 | Addgene NGS Result
GACGGATCGGGAGATCTCCCGATCCCCTATGGTGCACTCTCAGTACAATCTGCTCTGATGCCGCATAGTT
AAGCCAGTATCTGCTCCCTGCTTGTGTGTTGGAGGTCGCTGAGTAGTGCGCGAGCAAAATTTAAGCTACA
ACAAGGCAAGGCTTGACCGACAATTGCATGAAGAATCTGCTTAGGGTTAGGCGTTTTGCGCTGCTTCGCG
ATGTACGGGCCAGATATACGCGTTGACATTGATTATTGACTAGTTATTAATAGTAATCAATTACGGGGTC
ATTAGTTCATAGCCCATATATGGAGTTCCGCGTTACATAACTTACGGTAAATGGCCCGCCTGGCTGACCG
CCCAACGACCCCCGCCCATTGACGTCAATAATGACGTATGTTCCCATAGTAACGCCAATAGGGACTTTCC
ATTGACGTCAATGGGTGGAGTATTTACGGTAAACTGCCCACTTGGCAGTACATCAAGTGTATCATATGCC
AAGTACGCCCCCTATTGACGTCAATGACGGTAAATGGCCCGCCTGGCATTATGCCCAGTACATGACCTTA
TGGGACTTTCCTACTTGGCAGTACATCTACGTATTAGTCATCGCTATTACCATGGTGATGCGGTTTTGGC
AGTACATCAATGGGCGTGGATAGCGGTTTGACTCACGGGGATTTCCAAGTCTCCACCCCATTGACGTCAA
TGGGAGTTTGTTTTGGCACCAAAATCAACGGGACTTTCCAAAATGTCGTAACAACTCCGCCCCATTGACG
CAAATGGGCGGTAGGCGTGTACGGTGGGAGGTCTATATAAGCAGAGCTCTCTGGCTAACTAGAGAACCCA
CTGCTTACTGGCTTATCGAAATTAATACGACTCACTATAGGGAGACCCAAGCTTGCGGCCGCCACCATGG
GCTGCATCAAGAGCAAGCGCAAGGACAAGGATCCGATGAGTGTGATTAAACCAGACATGAAGATCAAGCT
GCGTATGGAAGGCGCTGTAAATGGACACCCGTTCGCGATTGAAGGAGTTGGCCTTGGGAAGCCTTTCGAG
GGAAAACAGAGTATGGACCTTAAAGTCAAAGAAGGCGGACCTCTGCCTTTCGCCTATGACATCTTGACAA
CTGTGTTCTGTTACGGCAACAGGGTATTCGCCAAATACCCAGAAAATATAGTAGACTATTTCAAGCAGTC
GTTTCCTGAGGGCTACTCTTGGGAACGAAGCATGAATTACGAAGACGGGGGCATTTGTAACGCGACAAAC
GACATAACCCTGGATGGTGACTGTTATATCTATGAAATTCGATTTGATGGTGTGAACTTTCCTGCCAATG
GTCCAGTTATGCAGAAGAGGACTGTGAAATGGGAGCCATCCACTGAGAAATTGTATGTGCGTGATGGAGT
GCTGAAGGGTGATGTTAACATGGCTCTGTCGCTTGAAGGAGGTGGCCATTACCGATGTGACTTCAAAACT
ACTTATAAAGCTAAGAAGGTTGTCCAGTTGCCAGACTATCACTTTGTGGACACACACATTGAGATTAAAA
GCCACGACAAAGATTACAGTAATGTTAATCTGCATGAGCATGCCGAAGCGCATTCTGAGCTGCCGAGGCA
GGCCAAGAGATCTGACGAGGTGGACGGTACCATGAGCGAGCTGATTAAGGAGAACATGCACATGAAGCTG
TACATGGAGGGCACCGTGAACAACCACCACTTCAAGTGCACATCCGAGGGCGAAGGCAAGCCCTACGAGG
GCACCCAGACCATGAGAATCAAGGTGGTCGAGGGCGGCCCTCTCCCCTTCGCCTTCGACATCCTGGCTAC
CAGCTTCATGTACGGCAGCAGAACCTTCATCAACCACACCCAGGGCATCCCCGATTTCTTTAAGCAGTCC
TTCCCTGAGGGCTTCACATGGGAGAGAGTCACCACATACGAAGACGGGGGCGTGCTGACCGCTACCCAGG
ACACCAGCCTCCAGGACGGCTGCCTCATCTACAACGTCAAGATCAGAGGGGTGAACTTCCCATCCAACGG
CCCTGTGATGCAGAAGAAAACACTCGGCTGGGAGGCCAACACCGAGATGCTGTACCCCGCTGACGGCGGC
CTGGAAGGCAGAACCGACATGGCCCTGAAGCTCGTGGGCGGGGGCCACCTGATCTGCAACTTCAAGACCA
CATACAGATCCAAGAAACCCGCTAAGAACCTCAAGATGCCCGGCGTCTACTATGTGGACCACAGACTGGA
AAGAATCAAGGAGGCCGACAAAGAGACCTACGTCGAGCAGCACGAGGTGGCTGTGGCCAGATACTGCGAC
CTCCCTAGCAAACTGGGGCACAAGTAAGAATTCTGCAGATATCCATCACACTGGCGGCCGCTCGAGCATG
CATCTAGAGGGCCCTATTCTATAGTGTCACCTAAATGCTAGAGCTCGCTGATCAGCCTCGACTGTGCCTT
CTAGTTGCCAGCCATCTGTTGTTTGCCCCTCCCCCGTGCCTTCCTTGACCCTGGAAGGTGCCACTCCCAC
TGTCCTTTCCTAATAAAATGAGGAAATTGCATCGCATTGTCTGAGTAGGTGTCATTCTATTCTGGGGGGT
GGGGTGGGGCAGGACAGCAAGGGGGAGGATTGGGAAGACAATAGCAGGCATGCTGGGGATGCGGTGGGCT
CTATGGCTTCTGAGGCGGAAAGAACCAGCTGGGGCTCTAGGGGGTATCCCC
[124 nt withheld, positions 2712-2835]
C
[91 nt withheld, positions 2837-2927]
A
[49 nt withheld, positions 2929-2977]
CCTTTGACGTTGGAGTCCACGTTCTTT
[37 nt withheld, positions 3005-3041]
ACCCTATCTCGGTCTATTCTTTTGATTTATAAGGGATTTTGCCGATTTCGGCCTATTGGTTAAAAAATGA
GCTGATTTAACAAAAATTTAACGCGAATTAATTCTGTGGAATGTGTGTCAGTTAGGGTGTGGAAAGTCCC
CAGGCTCCCCAGCAGGCAGAAGTATGCAAAGCATGCATCTCAATTAGTCAGCAACCAGGTGTGGAAAGTC
CCCAGGCTCCCCAGCAGGCAGAAGTATGCAAAGCATGCATCTCAATTAGTCAGCAACCATAGTCCCGCCC
CTAACTCCGCCCATCCCGCCCCTAACTCCGCCCAGTTCCGCCCATTCTCCGCCCCATGGCTGACTAATTT
TTTTTATTTATGCAGAGGCCGAGGCCGCCTCTGCCTCTGAGCTATTCCAGAAGTAGTGAGGAGGCTTTTT
TGGAGGCCTAGGCTTTTGCAAAAAGCTCCCGGGAGCTTGTATATCCATTTTCGGATCTGATCAAGAGACA
GGATGAGGATCGTTTCGCATGATTGAACAAGATGGATTGCACGCAGGTTCTCCGGCCGCTTGGGTGGAGA
GGCTATTCGGCTATGACTGGGCACAACAGACAATCGGCTGCTCTGATGCCGCCGTGTTCCGGCTGTCAGC
GCAGGGGCGCCCGGTTCTTTTTGTCAAGACCGACCTGTCCGGTGCCCTGAATGAACTGCAGGACGAGGCA
GCGCGGCTATCGTGGCTGGCCACGACGGGCGTTCCTTGCGCAGCTGTGCTCGACGTTGTCACTGAAGCGG
GAAGGGACTGGCTGCTATTGGGCGAAGTGCCGGGGCAGGATCTCCTGTCATCTCACCTTGCTCCTGCCGA
GAAAGTATCCATCATGGCTGATGCAATGCGGCGGCTGCATACGCTTGATCCGGCTACCTGCCCATTCGAC
CACCAAGCGAAACATCGCATCGAGCGAGCACGTACTCGGATGGAAGCCGGTCTTGTCGATCAGGATGATC
TGGACGAAGAGCATCAGGGGCTCGCGCCAGCCGAACTGTTCGCCAGGCTCAAGGCGCGCATGCCCGACGG
CGAGGATCTCGTCGTGACCCATGGCGATGCCTGCTTGCCGAATATCATGGTGGAAAATGGCCGCTTTTCT
GGATTCATCGACTGTGGCCGGCTGGGTGTGGCGGACCGCTATCAGGACATAGCGTTGGCTACCCGTGATA
TTGCTGAAGAGCTTGGCGGCGAATGGGCTGACCGCTTCCTCGTGCTTTACGGTATCGCCGCTCCCGATTC
GCAGCGCATCGCCTTCTATCGCCTTCTTGACGAGTTCTTCTGAGCGGGACTCTGGGGTTCGAAATGACCG
ACCAAGCGACGCCCAACCTGCCATCACGAGATTTCGATTCCACCGCCGCCTTCTATGAAAGGTTGGGCTT
CGGAATCGTTTTCCGGGACGCCGGCTGGATGATCCTCCAGCGCGGGGATCTCATGCTGGAGTTCTTCGCC
CACCCCAACTTGTTTATTGCAGCTTATAATGGTTACAAATAAAGCAATAGCATCACAAATTTCACAAATA
AAGCATTTTTTTCACTGCATTCTAGTTGTGGTTTGTCCAAACTCATCAATGTATCTTATCATGTCTGTAT
ACCGTCGACCTCTAGCTAGAGCTTGGCGTAATCATGGTCATAGCTGTTTCCTGTGTGAAATTGTTATCCG
CTCACAATTCCACACAACATACGAGCCGGAAGCATAAAGTGTAAAGCCTGGGGTGCCTAATGAGTGAGCT
AACTCACATTAATTGCGTTGCGCTCACTGCCCGCTTTCCAGTCGGGAAACCTGTCGTGCCAGCTGCATTA
ATGAATCGGCCAACGCGCGGGGAGAGGCGGTTTGCGTATTGGGCGCTCTTCCGCTTCCTCGCTCACTGAC
TCGCTGCGCTCGGTCGTTCGGCTGCGGCGAGCGGTATCAGCTCACTCAAAGGCGGTAATACGGTTATCCA
CAGAATCAGGGGATAACGCAGGAAAGAACATGTGAGCAAAAGGCCAGCAAAAGGCCAGGAACCGTAAAAA
GGCCGCGTTGCTGGCGTTTTTCCATAGGCTCCGCCCCCCTGACGAGCATCACAAAAATCGACGCTCAAGT
CAGAGGTGGCGAAACCCGACAGGACTATAAAGATACCAGGCGTTTCCCCCTGGAAGCTCCCTCGTGCGCT
CTCCTGTTCCGACCCTGCCGCTTACCGGATACCTGTCCGCCTTTCTCCCTTCGGGAAGCGTGGCGCTTTC
TCATAGCTCACGCTGTAGGTATCTCAGTTCGGTGTAGGTCGTTCGCTCCAAGCTGGGCTGTGTGCACGAA
CCCCCCGTTCAGCCCGACCGCTGCGCCTTATCCGGTAACTATCGTCTTGAGTCCAACCCGGTAAGACACG
ACTTATCGCCACTGGCAGCAGCCACTGGTAACAGGATTAGCAGAGCGAGGTATGTAGGCGGTGCTACAGA
GTTCTTGAAGTGGTGGCCTAACTACGGCTACACTAGAAGAACAGTATTTGGTATCTGCGCTCTGCTGAAG
CCAGTTACCTTCGGAAAAAGAGTTGGTAGCTCTTGATCCGGCAAACAAACCACCGCTGGTAGCGGTGGTT
TTTTTGTTTGCAAGCAGCAGATTACGCGCAGAAAAAAAGGATCTCAAGAAGATCCTTTGATCTTTTCTAC
GGGGTCTGACGCTCAGTGGAACGAAAACTCACGTTAAGGGATTTTGGTCATGAGATTATCAAAAAGGATC
TTCACCTAGATCCTTTTAAATTAAAAATGAAGTTTTAAATCAATCTAAAGTATATATGAGTAAACTTGGT
CTGACAGTTACCAATGCTTAATCAGTGAGGCACCTATCTCAGCGATCTGTCTATTTCGTTCATCCATAGT
TGCCTGACTCCCCGTCGTGTAGATAACTACGATACGGGAGGGCTTACCATCTGGCCCCAGTGCTGCAATG
ATACCGCGAGACCCACGCTCACCGGCTCCAGATTTATCAGCAATAAACCAGCCAGCCGGAAGGGCCGAGC
GCAGAAGTGGTCCTGCAACTTTATCCGCCTCCATCCAGTCTATTAATTGTTGCCGGGAAGCTAGAGTAAG
TAGTTCGCCAGTTAATAGTTTGCGCAACGTTGTTGCCATTGCTACAGGCATCGTGGTGTCACGCTCGTCG
TTTGGTATGGCTTCATTCAGCTCCGGTTCCCAACGATCAAGGCGAGTTACATGATCCCCCATGTTGTGCA
AAAAAGCGGTTAGCTCCTTCGGTCCTCCGATCGTTGTCAGAAGTAAGTTGGCCGCAGTGTTATCACTCAT
GGTTATGGCAGCACTGCATAATTCTCTTACTGTCATGCCATCCGTAAGATGCTTTTCTGTGACTGGTGAG
TACTCAACCAAGTCATTCTGAGAATAGTGTATGCGGCGACCGAGTTGCTCTTGCCCGGCGTCAATACGGG
ATAATACCGCGCCACATAGCAGAACTTTAAAAGTGCTCATCATTGGAAAACGTTCTTCGGGGCGAAAACT
CTCAAGGATCTTACCGCTGTTGAGATCCAGTTCGATGTAACCCACTCGTGCACCCAACTGATCTTCAGCA
TCTTTTACTTTCACCAGCGTTTCTGGGTGAGCAAAAACAGGAAGGCAAAATGCCGCAAAAAAGGGAATAA
GGGCGACACGGAAATGTTGAATACTCATACTCTTCCTTTTTCAATATTATTGAAGCATTTATCAGGGTTA
TTGTCTCATGAGCGGATACATATTTGAATGTATTTAGAAAAATAAACAAATAGGGGTTCCGCGCACATTT
CCCCGAAAAGTGCCACCTGACGTC
Features (pLannotate 1.2.2; 22 found; start..end, strand, type, name):
     28..80      -  misc_feature   bom (fragment): basis of mobility region from pBR322
    235..614     +  enhancer       CMV enhancer: human cytomegalovirus immediate early enhancer
    615..818     +  promoter       CMV promoter: human cytomegalovirus (CMV) immediate early promoter
    814..847     +  LTR            5' LTR (truncated) (fragment): truncated 5' long terminal repeat (LTR) from HIV-1
    863..881     +  promoter       T7 promoter: promoter for bacteriophage T7 RNA polymerase
    946..1617    +  CDS            Dronpa: Dronpa is a photoswitchable green fluorescent protein published in 2004, derived from Echinophyllia sp. SC22.
   1642..2334    +  CDS            TagRFP: TagRFP is a basic (constitutively fluorescent) red fluorescent protein published in 2007, derived from Entacmaea quadricolor. It has very low acid sensitivity.
   2398..2416    -  promoter       SP6 promoter: promoter for bacteriophage SP6 RNA polymerase
   2442..2666    +  polyA_signal   bGH poly(A) signal: bovine growth hormone polyadenylation signal
   2670..2691    +  promoter       SV40 promoter (fragment): SV40 enhancer and early promoter
   2712..3140    +  rep_origin     f1 ori (sequence partly withheld): f1 bacteriophage origin of replication; arrow indicates direction of (+) strand synthesis
   3154..3483    +  promoter       SV40 promoter: SV40 enhancer and early promoter
   3550..4341    +  CDS            neo: KKA2_KLEPN - Also known as kan, nptII. Experimental evidence at protein level: Swiss-Prot protein existence level 1. Resistance to kanamycin, neomycin, paromomycin, ribostamycin, butirosin and gentamicin B. From Klebsiella pneumoniae.
   4365..4523    +  CDS            ble (fragment): BLE_KLEPN - Experimental evidence at protein level: Swiss-Prot protein existence level 1. Binding protein with a strong affinity to the bleomycin family of antibiotics. Binds to CL990; an antimitotic-antibiotic compound. From Klebsiella pneumoniae.
   4518..4639    +  polyA_signal   SV40 poly(A) signal: SV40 polyadenylation signal
   4712..4728    -  protein_bind   lac operator: The lac repressor binds to the lac operator to inhibit transcription in E. coli. This inhibition can be relieved by adding lactose or isopropyl-β-D-thiogalactopyranoside (IPTG). lac repressor encoded by lacI
   4736..4766    -  promoter       lac promoter: promoter for the E. coli lac operon
   4781..4802    -  protein_bind   CAP binding site: CAP binding activates transcription in the presence of cAMP. E. coli catabolite activator protein
   4815..4907    -  CDS            lacI (fragment): lac repressor; lacI; The lac repressor binds to the lac operator to inhibit transcription in E. coli. This inhibition can be relieved by adding lactose or isopropyl-β-D-thiogalactopyranoside (IPTG).
   5090..5678    -  rep_origin     ori: high-copy-number ColE1/pMB1/pBR322/pUC origin of replication
   5849..6709    -  CDS            AmpR: β-lactamase; bla; confers resistance to ampicillin, carbenicillin, and related antibiotics
   6710..6814    -  promoter       AmpR promoter: bla
