[The description below was written by a language model from this plasmid's Addgene catalogue record and pLannotate feature annotations shown in this document.]
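Description:
pcDNA3-Lyn-μDpTT is a mammalian expression plasmid of about 6.8 kb built on the pcDNA3 backbone. It is propagated in E. coli through a high-copy ColE1/pUC-type origin with ampicillin selection from the β-lactamase gene. An f1 origin is also present. For mammalian cells, an SV40 early promoter drives the neomycin phosphotransferase gene followed by an SV40 polyadenylation signal, which allows G418 selection of stable transfectants.

The payload is a roughly 1.4 kb fusion cloned between HindIII and EcoRI. It is transcribed from the CMV immediate-early enhancer/promoter and terminated by the bovine growth hormone poly(A) signal. T7 and SP6 promoters flank the insert, as is standard in pcDNA3. The open reading frame begins with the N-terminal targeting sequence from Lyn kinase, which the record describes as directing the protein to the plasma membrane. This short leader is not annotated separately in the feature table. It is followed by Dronpa carrying an H193T mutation (μDronpa), a DEVD linker, and the red fluorescent protein TagRFP-T, which the automated annotation labels simply as TagRFP.

According to the record, this is a "DrFLINC" pair, a version of the FLINC (fluorescence fluctuation increase by contact) design in which the Dronpa chromophore has been removed. The Dronpa partner still pairs with TagRFP-T, and the construct serves as a membrane-anchored, fluctuating red-fluorescent label for live-cell super-resolution imaging. A few annotated fragments, such as the short HIV-1 LTR, ble and lacI matches, appear to be incidental backbone homologies rather than functional elements.
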