Addgene plasmid #182321: pcDNA3-Lyn-μDpTT
Purpose: Plasma membrane-targeted Dronpa chromophore-removed FLINC (DrFLINC) pair. Fluctuating red-fluorescent label for live-cell super-resolution imaging.
Depositing lab: Jin Zhang. Publication: DrFLINC Contextualizes Super-resolution Activity Imaging. Lin W, Mo GCH, Mehta S, Zhang J. J Am Chem Soc. 2021 Sep 22;143(37):14951-14955. doi: 10.1021/jacs.1c05530. Epub 2021 Sep 13. PubMed 34516108.
Backbone
  Vector backbone: pcDNA3
  Backbone size w/o insert (bp): 5415
  Total vector size (bp): 6846
  Vector type: Mammalian Expression
  Selectable markers: Neomycin (select with G418)
Growth in bacteria
  Bacterial resistance: Ampicillin, 100 μg/mL
  Growth temperature: 37°C
  Growth strain: DH5alpha
  Copy number: High Copy
Gene/Insert
  Gene/Insert name: Lyn-μDronpa-TagRFP-T (alt name: Lyn-Dronpa(H193T)-DEVD-TagRFP-T)
  Insert size (bp): 1431
  Mutation: Dronpa contains H193T mutation.
  Promoter: CMV
  Tag / fusion protein: N-terminal targeting sequence from Lyn kinase (N terminal on insert)
  Cloning method: Restriction Enzyme; 5′ cloning site HindIII (not destroyed); 3′ cloning site EcoRI (not destroyed)
  Sequencing primers: 5′ CMV forward; 3′ BGH reverse
Terms and licenses: Academic/Nonprofit Terms; Industry Terms: Not Available to Industry
How to cite: pcDNA3-Lyn-μDpTT was a gift from Jin Zhang (Addgene plasmid # 182321 ; http://n2t.net/addgene:182321 ; RRID:Addgene_182321)
